>Addgene plasmid #67647 | pCR4-MBII52-probe | depositor partial sequence | sequence record 116916 | insert
CTGGGTCAATGATGACAACCCAATGTCATGAAGAAAGGTGATGACATAAAATTCATGCTCAATAGGATTA
CGCTGAGGCCCAACCA
