>Addgene plasmid #67647 | pCR4-MBII52-probe | addgene partial sequence | sequence record 120846 | M13pUC-Fwd 5'-CCCAGTCACGACGTTGTAAAACG-3'
AGGGCGAATTGAATTTAGCGGCCGCGAATTCGCCCTTTCCCGGGCCTCAGCGTAATCCTATTGAGCATGA
ATTTTATGTCATCACCTTTCTTCATGACATTGGGTTGTCATCATTGACCCAGCCCGGGAAAGGGCGAATT
CGTTTAAACCTGCAGGACTAGTCCCTTTAGTGAGGGTTAATTCTGAGCTTGGCGTAATCATGGTCATAGC
TGTTTCCTGTGTGAAATTGTTATCCGCTCACAATTCCACACAACATACGAGCCGGAAGCATAAAGTGTAA
AGCCTGGGGTGCCTAATGAGTGAGCTAACTCACATTAATTGCGTTGCGCTCACTGCCCGCTTTCCAGTCG
GGAAACCTGTCGTGCCAGCTGCATTAATGAATCGGCCAACGCGCGGGGAGAGGCGGTTTGCGTATTGGGC
GCTCTTCCGCTTCCTCGCTCACTGACTCGCTGCGCTCGGTCGTTCGGCTGCGGCGAGCGGTATCAGCTCA
CTCAAAGGCGGTAATACGGTTATCCACAGAATCAGGGGATAACGCAGGAAAGAACATGTGAGCAAAAGGC
CAGCAAAAGGCCAGGAACCGTAAAAAGGCCGCGTTGCTGGCGTTTTTCCATAGGCTCCGCCCCCCTGACG
AGCATCACAAAAATCGACGCTCAAGTCAGAGGTGGCGAAACCCGACAGGACTATAAAGATACCAGGCGTT
TCCCCCTGGAAGCTCCCTCGTGCGCTCTCCTGTTCCGACCCTGCCGCTTACCGGATACCTGTCCGCCTTT
CTCCCTTCGGGAAGCGTGGCGCTTTCTCATAGCTCACGCTGTAGGTATCTCAGTTCGGTGTAGGTCGTTC
GCTCCAAGCTGG
