>Addgene plasmid #67647 | pCR4-MBII52-probe | addgene partial sequence | sequence record 120847 | M13pUC-Rev 5'-AGCGGATAACAATTTCACACAGG-3'
ACCCTCACTAAAGGGACTAGTCCTGCAGGGTTTAAACGAATTCGCCCTTTCCCGGGCTGGGTCAATGATG
ACAACCCAATGTCATGAAGAAAGGTGATGACATAAAATTCATGCTCAATAGGATTACGCTGAGGCCCGGG
AAAGGGCGAATTCGCGGCCGCTAAATTCAATTCGCCCTATAGTGAGTCGTATTACAATTCACTGGCCGTC
GTTTTACAACGTCGTGACTGGGAAAACCCTGGCGTTACCCAACTTAATCGCCTTGCAGCACATCCCCCTT
TCGCCAGCTGGCGTAATAGCGAAGAGGCCCGCACCGATCGCCCTTCCCAACAGTTGCGCAGCCTATACGT
ACGGCAGTTTAAGGTTTACACCTATAAAAGAGAGAGCCGTTATCGTCTGTTTGTGGATGTACAGAGTGAT
ATTATTGACACGCCGGGGCGACGGATGGTGATCCCCCTGGCCAGTGCACGTCTGCTGTCAGATAAAGTCT
CCCGTGAACTTTACCCGGTGGTGCATATCGGGGATGAAAGCTGGCGCATGATGACCACCGATATGGCCAG
TGTGCCGGTCTCCGTTATCGGGGAAGAAGTGGCTGATCTCAGCCACCGCGAAAATGACATCAAAAACGCC
ATTAACCTGATGTTCTGGGGAATATAAATGTCAGGCATGAGATTATCAAAAAGGATCTTCACCTAGATCC
TTTTCACGTAGAAAGCCAGTCCGCAGAAACGGTGCTGACCCCGGATGAATGTCAGCTACTGGGCTATCTG
