[The description below was written by a language model from this plasmid's Addgene catalogue record.]
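Description:
pCR4-MBII52-probe is a bacterial cloning plasmid built on the pCR4-TOPO backbone and catalogued as a vector for in vitro transcription. It is propagated in E. coli as a high-copy plasmid under ampicillin selection. The record gives no feature table, so the origin of replication, the exact insert boundaries and the orientation of the insert relative to the flanking vector elements are not documented here.

The insert is the mouse MBII-52 snoRNA, the product of the Snord115 gene, a C/D box small nucleolar RNA. The stated purpose is to serve as a template for making an antisense RNA probe against this snoRNA. TOPO-type cloning vectors of this family generally place phage RNA polymerase promoters on either side of the cloning site, which allows run-off transcription of either strand of a cloned fragment. However, the record does not state which promoter yields the antisense strand in this construct, nor which enzyme would be used to linearise the template.

The resulting labelled antisense transcript is intended for detecting and quantifying MBII-52/SNORD115 RNA by RNase protection assay or northern blot. These methods suit short, abundant non-coding RNAs and can distinguish full-length snoRNA from processed shorter forms. The associated work concerns how SNORD115 and SNORD116 influence the expression of other genes and modify each other's activity, so the probe fits a role in monitoring snoRNA levels in such experiments. The plasmid carries no expression cassette for mammalian cells according to the record and is a probe template rather than an expression construct.
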