Addgene plasmid #67647: pCR4-MBII52-probe
Purpose: antisense RNA probe for RNase protection or nothern
Depositing lab: Stefan Stamm. Depositing organization: University of Kentucky. Publication: SNORD116 and SNORD115 change expression of multiple genes and modify each other's activity. Falaleeva M, Surface J, Shen M, de la Grange P, Stamm S. Gene. 2015 Jul 26. pii: S0378-1119(15)00848-3. doi: 10.1016/j.gene.2015.07.023. PubMed 26220404.
Backbone
  Vector backbone: pCR4-TOPO
  Vector type: for in vitro transcription
Growth in bacteria
  Bacterial resistance: Ampicillin, 100 μg/mL
  Growth temperature: 37°C
  Growth strain: DH5alpha
  Copy number: High Copy
Gene/Insert
  Gene/Insert name: MBII52 snoRNA
  Species: M. musculus (mouse)
  Entrez Gene: Snord115 (a.k.a. MBII-52)
Terms and licenses: Academic/Nonprofit Terms; Industry Terms: Not Available to Industry
How to cite: pCR4-MBII52-probe was a gift from Stefan Stamm (Addgene plasmid # 67647 ; http://n2t.net/addgene:67647 ; RRID:Addgene_67647)
